>Addgene plasmid #106950 | pLV sgRNA-Notch1 #1 GFP | addgene full sequence | sequence record 204581 | Addgene NGS Result
GTCGACGGATCGGGAGATCTCCCGATCCCCTATGGTGCACTCTCAGTACAATCTGCTCTGATGCCGCATA
GTTAAGCCAGTATCTGCTCCCTGCTTGTGTGTTGGAGGTCGCTGAGTAGTGCGCGAGCAAAATTTAAGCT
ACAACAAGGCAAGGCTTGACCGACAATTGCATGAAGAATCTGCTTAGGGTTAGGCGTTTTGCGCTGCTTC
GCGATGTACGGGCCAGATATACGCGTTGACATTGATTATTGACTAGTTATTAATAGTAATCAATTACGGG
GTCATTAGTTCATAGCCCATATATGGAGTTCCGCGTTACATAACTTACGGTAAATGGCCCGCCTGGCTGA
CCGCCCAACGACCCCCGCCCATTGACGTCAATAATGACGTATGTTCCCATAGTAACGCCAATAGGGACTT
TCCATTGACGTCAATGGGTGGAGTATTTACGGTAAACTGCCCACTTGGCAGTACATCAAGTGTATCATAT
GCCAAGTACGCCCCCTATTGACGTCAATGACGGTAAATGGCCCGCCTGGCATTATGCCCAGTACATGACC
TTATGGGACTTTCCTACTTGGCAGTACATCTACGTATTAGTCATCGCTATTACCATGGTGATGCGGTTTT
GGCAGTACATCAATGGGCGTGGATAGCGGTTTGACTCACGGGGATTTCCAAGTCTCCACCCCATTGACGT
CAATGGGAGTTTGTTTTGGCACCAAAATCAACGGGACTTTCCAAAATGTCGTAACAACTCCGCCCCATTG
ACGCAAATGGGCGGTAGGCGTGTACGGTGGGAGGTCTATATAAGCAGCGCGTTTTGCCTGTACTGGGTCT
CTCTGGTTAGACCAGATCTGAGCCTGGGAGCTCTCTGGCTAACTAGGGAACCCACTGCTTAAGCCTCAAT
AAAGCTTGCCTTGAGTGCTTCAAGTAGTGTGTGCCCGTCTGTTGTGTGACTCTGGTAACTAGAGATCCCT
CAGACCCTTTTAGTCAGTGTGGAAAATCTCTAGCAGTGGCGCCCGAACAGGGACTTGAAAGCGAAAGGGA
AACCAGAGGAGCTCTCTCGACGCAGGACTCGGCTTGCTGAAGCGCGCACGGCAAGAGGCGAGGGGCGGCG
ACTGGTGAGTACGCCAAAAATTTTGACTAGCGGAGGCTAGAAGGAGAGAGATGGGTGCGAGAGCGTCAGT
ATTAAGCGGGGGAGAATTAGATCGCGATGGGAAAAAATTCGGTTAAGGCCAGGGGGAAAGAAAAAATATA
AATTAAAACATATAGTATGGGCAAGCAGGGAGCTAGAACGATTCGCAGTTAATCCTGGCCTGTTAGAAAC
ATCAGAAGGCTGTAGACAAATACTGGGACAGCTACAACCATCCCTTCAGACAGGATCAGAAGAACTTAGA
TCATTATATAATACAGTAGCAACCCTCTATTGTGTGCATCAAAGGATAGAGATAAAAGACACCAAGGAAG
CTTTAGACAAGATAGAGGAAGAGCAAAACAAAAGTAAGACCACCGCACAGCAAGCGGCCGCTGATCTTCA
GACCTGGAGGAGGAGATATGAGGGACAATTGGAGAAGTGAATTATATAAATATAAAGTAGTAAAAATTGA
ACCATTAGGAGTAGCACCCACCAAGGCAAAGAGAAGAGTGGTGCAGAGAGAAAAAAGAGCAGTGGGAATA
GGAGCTTTGTTCCTTGGGTTCTTGGGAGCAGCAGGAAGCACTATGGGCGCAGCGTCAATGACGCTGACGG
TACAGGCCAGACAATTATTGTCTGGTATAGTGCAGCAGCAGAACAATTTGCTGAGGGCTATTGAGGCGCA
ACAGCATCTGTTGCAACTCACAGTCTGGGGCATCAAGCAGCTCCAGGCAAGAATCCTGGCTGTGGAAAGA
TACCTAAAGGATCAACAGCTCCTGGGGATTTGGGGTTGCTCTGGAAAACTCATTTGCACCACTGCTGTGC
CTTGGAATGCTAGTTGGAGTAATAAATCTCTGGAACAGATTTGGAATCACACGACCTGGATGGAGTGGGA
CAGAGAAATTAACAATTACACAAGCTTAATACACTCCTTAATTGAAGAATCGCAAAACCAGCAAGAAAAG
AATGAACAAGAATTATTGGAATTAGATAAATGGGCAAGTTTGTGGAATTGGTTTAACATAACAAATTGGC
TGTGGTATATAAAATTATTCATAATGATAGTAGGAGGCTTGGTAGGTTTAAGAATAGTTTTTGCTGTACT
TTCTATAGTGAATAGAGTTAGGCAGGGATATTCACCATTATCGTTTCAGACCCACCTCCCAACCCCGAGG
GGACCCGACAGGCCCGAAGGAATAGAAGAAGAAGGTGGAGAGAGAGACAGAGACAGATCCATTCGATTAG
TGAACGGATCGGCACTGCGTGCGCCAATTCTGCAGACAAATGGCAGTATTCATCCACAATTTTAAAAGAA
AAGGGGGGATTGGGGGGTACAGTGCAGGGGAAAGAATAGTAGACATAATAGCAACAGACATACAAACTAA
AGAATTACAAAAACAAATTACAAAAATTCAAAATTTTCGGGTTTATTACAGGGACAGCAGAGATCCAGTT
TGGTTAATTAAAAAAAAAGCACCGACTCGGTGCCACTTTTTCAAGTTGATAACGGACTAGCCTTATTTTA
ACTTGCTATTTCTAGCTCTAAAACGCGCTCGCCGCAAGAGGTAGCGGTGTTTCGTCCTTTCCACAAGATA
TATAAAGCCAAGAAATCGAAATACTTTCAAGTTACGGTAAGCATATGATAGTCCATTTTAAAACATAATT
TTAAAACTGCAAACTACCCAAGAAATTATTACTTTCTACGTCACGTATTTTGTACTAATATCTTTGTGTT
TACAGTCAAATTAATTCCAATTATCTCTCTAACAGCCTTGTATCGTATATGCAAATATGAAGGAATCATG
GGAAATAGGCCCTCTTAATTAATTAAGGGTGCAGCGGCCTCCGCGCCGGGTTTTGGCGCCTCCCGCGGGC
GCCCCCCTCCTCACGGCGAGCGCTGCCACGTCAGACGAAGGGCGCAGCGAGCGTCCTGATCCTTCCGCCC
GGACGCTCAGGACAGCGGCCCGCTGCTCATAAGACTCGGCCTTAGAACCCCAGTATCAGCAGAAGGACAT
TTTAGGACGGGACTTGGGTGACTCTAGGGCACTGGTTTTCTTTCCAGAGAGCGGAACAGGCGAGGAAAAG
TAGTCCCTTCTCGGCGATTCTGCGGAGGGATCTCCGTGGGGCGGTGAACGCCGATGATTATATAAGGACG
CGCCGGGTGTGGCACAGCTAGTTCCGTCGCAGCCGGGATTTGGGTCGCGGTTCTTGTTTGTGGATCGCTG
TGATCGTCACTTGGTGAGTAGCGGGCTGCTGGGCTGGCCGGGGCTTTCGTGGCCGCCGGGCCGCTCGGTG
GGACGGAAGCGTGTGGAGAGACCGCCAAGGGCTGTAGTCTGGGTCCGCGAGCAAGGTTGCCCTGAACTGG
GGGTTGGGGGGAGCGCAGCAAAATGGCGGCTGTTCCCGAGTCTTGAATGGAAGACGCTTGTGAGGCGGGC
TGTGAGGTCGTTGAAACAAGGTGGGGGGCATGGTGGGCGGCAAGAACCCAAGGTCTTGAGGCCTTCGCTA
ATGCGGGAAAGCTCTTATTCGGGTGAGATGGGCTGGGGCACCATCTGGGGACCCTGACGTGAAGTTTGTC
ACTGACTGGAGAACTCGGTTTGTCGTCTGTTGCGGGGGCGGCAGTTATGGCGGTGCCGTTGGGCAGTGCA
CCCGTACCTTTGGGAGCGCGCGCCCTCGTCGTGTCGTGACGTCACCCGTTCTGTTGGCTTATAATGCAGG
GTGGGGCCACCTGCCGGTAGGTGTGCGGTAGGCTTTTCTCCGTCGCAGGACGCAGGGTTCGGGCCTAGGG
TAGGCTCTCCTGAATCGACAGGCGCCGGACCTCTGGTGAGGGGAGGGATAAGTGAGGCGTCAGTTTCTTT
GGTCGGTTTTATGTACCTATCTTCTTAAGTAGCTGAAGCTCCGGTTTTGAACTATGCGCTCGGGGTTGGC
GAGTGTGTTTTGTGAAGTTTTTTAGGCACCTTTTGAAATGTAATCATTTGGGTCAATATGTAATTTTCAG
TGTTAGACTAGTAAATTGTCCGCTAAATTCTGGCCGTTTTTGGCTTTTTTGTTAGACGAAGCTTGGGCTG
CAGGTCGACTCTAGAATGGTGAGCAAGGGCGAGGAGCTGTTCACCGGGGTGGTGCCCATCCTGGTCGAGC
TGGACGGCGACGTAAACGGCCACAAGTTCAGCGTGTCCGGCGAGGGCGAGGGCGATGCCACCTACGGCAA
GCTGACCCTGAAGTTCATCTGCACCACCGGCAAGCTGCCCGTGCCCTGGCCCACCCTCGTGACCACCCTG
ACCTACGGCGTGCAGTGCTTCAGCCGCTACCCCGACCACATGAAGCAGCACGACTTCTTCAAGTCCGCCA
TGCCCGAAGGCTACGTCCAGGAGCGCACCATCTTCTTCAAGGACGACGGCAACTACAAGACCCGCGCCGA
GGTGAAGTTCGAGGGCGACACCCTGGTGAACCGCATCGAGCTGAAGGGCATCGACTTCAAGGAGGACGGC
AACATCCTGGGGCACAAGCTGGAGTACAACTACAACAGCCACAACGTCTATATCATGGCCGACAAGCAGA
AGAACGGCATCAAGGTGAACTTCAAGATCCGCCACAACATCGAGGACGGCAGCGTGCAGCTCGCCGACCA
CTACCAGCAGAACACCCCCATCGGCGACGGCCCCGTGCTGCTGCCCGACAACCACTACCTGAGCACCCAG
TCCGCCCTGAGCAAAGACCCCAACGAGAAGCGCGATCACATGGTCCTGCTGGAGTTCGTGACCGCCGCCG
GGATCACTCTCGGCATGGACGAGCTGTACAAGTAAGAATTCGATATCAAGCTTATCGATAATCAACCTCT
GGATTACAAAATTTGTGAAAGATTGACTGGTATTCTTAACTATGTTGCTCCTTTTACGCTATGTGGATAC
GCTGCTTTAATGCCTTTGTATCATGCTATTGCTTCCCGTATGGCTTTCATTTTCTCCTCCTTGTATAAAT
CCTGGTTGCTGTCTCTTTATGAGGAGTTGTGGCCCGTTGTCAGGCAACGTGGCGTGGTGTGCACTGTGTT
TGCTGACGCAACCCCCACTGGTTGGGGCATTGCCACCACCTGTCAGCTCCTTTCCGGGACTTTCGCTTTC
CCCCTCCCTATTGCCACGGCGGAACTCATCGCCGCCTGCCTTGCCCGCTGCTGGACAGGGGCTCGGCTGT
TGGGCACTGACAATTCCGTGGTGTTGTCGGGGAAATCATCGTCCTTTCCTTGGCTGCTCGCCTGTGTTGC
CACCTGGATTCTGCGCGGGACGTCCTTCTGCTACGTCCCTTCGGCCCTCAATCCAGCGGACCTTCCTTCC
CGCGGCCTGCTGCCGGCTCTGCGGCCTCTTCCGCGTCTTCGCCTTCGCCCTCAGACGAGTCGGATCTCCC
TTTGGGCCGCCTCCCCGCATCGATACCGTCGACCTCGAGACCTAGAAAAACATGGAGCAATCACAAGTAG
CAATACAGCAGCTACCAATGCTGATTGTGCCTGGCTAGAAGCACAAGAGGAGGAGGAGGTGGGTTTTCCA
GTCACACCTCAGGTACCTTTAAGACCAATGACTTACAAGGCAGCTGTAGATCTTAGCCACTTTTTAAAAG
AAAAGGGGGGACTGGAAGGGCTAATTCACTCCCAACGAAGACAAGATATCCTTGATCTGTGGATCTACCA
CACACAAGGCTACTTCCCTGATTGGCAGAACTACACACCAGGGCCAGGGATCAGATATCCACTGACCTTT
GGATGGTGCTACAAGCTAGTACCAGTTGAGCAAGAGAAGGTAGAAGAAGCCAATGAAGGAGAGAACACCC
GCTTGTTACACCCTGTGAGCCTGCATGGGATGGATGACCCGGAGAGAGAAGTATTAGAGTGGAGGTTTGA
CAGCCGCCTAGCATTTCATCACATGGCCCGAGAGCTGCATCCGGACTGTACTGGGTCTCTCTGGTTAGAC
CAGATCTGAGCCTGGGAGCTCTCTGGCTAACTAGGGAACCCACTGCTTAAGCCTCAATAAAGCTTGCCTT
GAGTGCTTCAAGTAGTGTGTGCCCGTCTGTTGTGTGACTCTGGTAACTAGAGATCCCTCAGACCCTTTTA
GTCAGTGTGGAAAATCTCTAGCAGGGCCCGTTTAAACCCGCTGATCAGCCTCGACTGTGCCTTCTAGTTG
CCAGCCATCTGTTGTTTGCCCCTCCCCCGTGCCTTCCTTGACCCTGGAAGGTGCCACTCCCACTGTCCTT
TCCTAATAAAATGAGGAAATTGCATCGCATTGTCTGAGTAGGTGTCATTCTATTCTGGGGGGTGGGGTGG
GGCAGGACAGCAAGGGGGAGGATTGGGAAGACAATAGCAGGCATGCTGGGGATGCGGTGGGCTCTATGGC
TTCTGAGGCGGAAAGAACCAGCTGGGGCTCTAGGGGGTATCCCC
[124 nt withheld, positions 6555-6678]
C
[91 nt withheld, positions 6680-6770]
A
[49 nt withheld, positions 6772-6820]
CCTTTGACGTTGGAGTCCACGTTCTTT
[37 nt withheld, positions 6848-6884]
ACCCTATCTCGGTCTATTCTTTTGATTTATAAGGGATTTTGCCGATTTCGGCCTATTGGTTAAAAAATGA
GCTGATTTAACAAAAATTTAACGCGAATTAATTCTGTGGAATGTGTGTCAGTTAGGGTGTGGAAAGTCCC
CAGGCTCCCCAGCAGGCAGAAGTATGCAAAGCATGCATCTCAATTAGTCAGCAACCAGGTGTGGAAAGTC
CCCAGGCTCCCCAGCAGGCAGAAGTATGCAAAGCATGCATCTCAATTAGTCAGCAACCATAGTCCCGCCC
CTAACTCCGCCCATCCCGCCCCTAACTCCGCCCAGTTCCGCCCATTCTCCGCCCCATGGCTGACTAATTT
TTTTTATTTATGCAGAGGCCGAGGCCGCCTCTGCCTCTGAGCTATTCCAGAAGTAGTGAGGAGGCTTTTT
TGGAGGCCTAGGCTTTTGCAAAAAGCTCCCGGGAGCTTGTATATCCATTTTCGGATCTGATCAGCACGTG
TTGACAATTAATCATCGGCATAGTATATCGGCATAGTATAATACGACAAGGTGAGGAACTAAACCATGGC
CAAGTTGACCAGTGCCGTTCCGGTGCTCACCGCGCGCGACGTCGCCGGAGCGGTCGAGTTCTGGACCGAC
CGGCTCGGGTTCTCCCGGGACTTCGTGGAGGACGACTTCGCCGGTGTGGTCCGGGACGACGTGACCCTGT
TCATCAGCGCGGTCCAGGACCAGGTGGTGCCGGACAACACCCTGGCCTGGGTGTGGGTGCGCGGCCTGGA
CGAGCTGTACGCCGAGTGGTCGGAGGTCGTGTCCACGAACTTCCGGGACGCCTCCGGGCCGGCCATGACC
GAGATCGGCGAGCAGCCGTGGGGGCGGGAGTTCGCCCTGCGCGACCCGGCCGGCAACTGCGTGCACTTCG
TGGCCGAGGAGCAGGACTGACACGTGCTACGAGATTTCGATTCCACCGCCGCCTTCTATGAAAGGTTGGG
CTTCGGAATCGTTTTCCGGGACGCCGGCTGGATGATCCTCCAGCGCGGGGATCTCATGCTGGAGTTCTTC
GCCCACCCCAACTTGTTTATTGCAGCTTATAATGGTTACAAATAAAGCAATAGCATCACAAATTTCACAA
ATAAAGCATTTTTTTCACTGCATTCTAGTTGTGGTTTGTCCAAACTCATCAATGTATCTTATCATGTCTG
TATACCGTCGACCTCTAGCTAGAGCTTGGCGTAATCATGGTCATAGCTGTTTCCTGTGTGAAATTGTTAT
CCGCTCACAATTCCACACAACATACGAGCCGGAAGCATAAAGTGTAAAGCCTGGGGTGCCTAATGAGTGA
GCTAACTCACATTAATTGCGTTGCGCTCACTGCCCGCTTTCCAGTCGGGAAACCTGTCGTGCCAGCTGCA
TTAATGAATCGGCCAACGCGCGGGGAGAGGCGGTTTGCGTATTGGGCGCTCTTCCGCTTCCTCGCTCACT
GACTCGCTGCGCTCGGTCGTTCGGCTGCGGCGAGCGGTATCAGCTCACTCAAAGGCGGTAATACGGTTAT
CCACAGAATCAGGGGATAACGCAGGAAAGAACATGTGAGCAAAAGGCCAGCAAAAGGCCAGGAACCGTAA
AAAGGCCGCGTTGCTGGCGTTTTTCCATAGGCTCCGCCCCCCTGACGAGCATCACAAAAATCGACGCTCA
AGTCAGAGGTGGCGAAACCCGACAGGACTATAAAGATACCAGGCGTTTCCCCCTGGAAGCTCCCTCGTGC
GCTCTCCTGTTCCGACCCTGCCGCTTACCGGATACCTGTCCGCCTTTCTCCCTTCGGGAAGCGTGGCGCT
TTCTCATAGCTCACGCTGTAGGTATCTCAGTTCGGTGTAGGTCGTTCGCTCCAAGCTGGGCTGTGTGCAC
GAACCCCCCGTTCAGCCCGACCGCTGCGCCTTATCCGGTAACTATCGTCTTGAGTCCAACCCGGTAAGAC
ACGACTTATCGCCACTGGCAGCAGCCACTGGTAACAGGATTAGCAGAGCGAGGTATGTAGGCGGTGCTAC
AGAGTTCTTGAAGTGGTGGCCTAACTACGGCTACACTAGAAGAACAGTATTTGGTATCTGCGCTCTGCTG
AAGCCAGTTACCTTCGGAAAAAGAGTTGGTAGCTCTTGATCCGGCAAACAAACCACCGCTGGTAGCGGTG
GTTTTTTTGTTTGCAAGCAGCAGATTACGCGCAGAAAAAAAGGATCTCAAGAAGATCCTTTGATCTTTTC
TACGGGGTCTGACGCTCAGTGGAACGAAAACTCACGTTAAGGGATTTTGGTCATGAGATTATCAAAAAGG
ATCTTCACCTAGATCCTTTTAAATTAAAAATGAAGTTTTAAATCAATCTAAAGTATATATGAGTAAACTT
GGTCTGACAGTTACCAATGCTTAATCAGTGAGGCACCTATCTCAGCGATCTGTCTATTTCGTTCATCCAT
AGTTGCCTGACTCCCCGTCGTGTAGATAACTACGATACGGGAGGGCTTACCATCTGGCCCCAGTGCTGCA
ATGATACCGCGAGACCCACGCTCACCGGCTCCAGATTTATCAGCAATAAACCAGCCAGCCGGAAGGGCCG
AGCGCAGAAGTGGTCCTGCAACTTTATCCGCCTCCATCCAGTCTATTAATTGTTGCCGGGAAGCTAGAGT
AAGTAGTTCGCCAGTTAATAGTTTGCGCAACGTTGTTGCCATTGCTACAGGCATCGTGGTGTCACGCTCG
TCGTTTGGTATGGCTTCATTCAGCTCCGGTTCCCAACGATCAAGGCGAGTTACATGATCCCCCATGTTGT
GCAAAAAAGCGGTTAGCTCCTTCGGTCCTCCGATCGTTGTCAGAAGTAAGTTGGCCGCAGTGTTATCACT
CATGGTTATGGCAGCACTGCATAATTCTCTTACTGTCATGCCATCCGTAAGATGCTTTTCTGTGACTGGT
GAGTACTCAACCAAGTCATTCTGAGAATAGTGTATGCGGCGACCGAGTTGCTCTTGCCCGGCGTCAATAC
GGGATAATACCGCGCCACATAGCAGAACTTTAAAAGTGCTCATCATTGGAAAACGTTCTTCGGGGCGAAA
ACTCTCAAGGATCTTACCGCTGTTGAGATCCAGTTCGATGTAACCCACTCGTGCACCCAACTGATCTTCA
GCATCTTTTACTTTCACCAGCGTTTCTGGGTGAGCAAAAACAGGAAGGCAAAATGCCGCAAAAAAGGGAA
TAAGGGCGACACGGAAATGTTGAATACTCATACTCTTCCTTTTTCAATATTATTGAAGCATTTATCAGGG
TTATTGTCTCATGAGCGGATACATATTTGAATGTATTTAGAAAAATAAACAAATAGGGGTTCCGCGCACA
TTTCCCCGAAAAGTGCCACCTGAC
Features (pLannotate 1.2.2; 33 found; start..end, strand, type, name):
     31..83      -  misc_feature   bom (fragment): basis of mobility region from pBR322
    238..617     +  enhancer       CMV enhancer: human cytomegalovirus immediate early enhancer
    618..817     +  promoter       CMV promoter: human cytomegalovirus (CMV) immediate early promoter
    835..1015    +  LTR            5' LTR (truncated): truncated 5' long terminal repeat (LTR) from HIV-1
   1062..1187    +  misc_feature   HIV-1 Ψ: packaging signal of human immunodeficiency virus type 1
   1171..1534    +  CDS            HIV-1 gag (fragment): gag protein from human immunodeficiency virus 1; gag
   1680..1913    +  misc_feature   RRE: The Rev response element (RRE) of HIV-1 allows for Rev-dependent mRNA export from the nucleus to the cytoplasm.
   2290..2390    +  CDS            Rev (fragment): human immunodeficiency virus 1 (HIV-1) Rev protein; rev; enhances nuclear export of unspliced and incompletely spliced viral mRNAs
   2440..2557    +  misc_feature   cPPT/CTS: central polypurine tract and central termination sequence of HIV-1
   2609..2684    -  misc_RNA       gRNA scaffold: guide RNA scaffold for the Streptococcus pyogenes CRISPR/Cas9 system
   2714..2954    -  promoter       U6 promoter: RNA polymerase III promoter for human U6 snRNA
   2976..4187    +  promoter       UbC promoter: human ubiquitin C promoter
   4198..4215    -  misc_feature   MCS (fragment): pUC18/19 multiple cloning site
   4216..4935    +  CDS            EGFP: the original enhanced GFP (Yang et al., 1996) mammalian codon-optimized
   4936..4960    +  misc_feature   MCS (fragment): pBluescript multiple cloning site
   4960..5548    +  misc_feature   WPRE: woodchuck hepatitis virus posttranscriptional regulatory element
   5485..6066    +  CDS            nef (fragment): NEF_HV1H2 - Experimental evidence at protein level: Swiss-Prot protein existence level 1. Extracellular Nef protein targets CD4(+) T-lymphocytes for apoptosis by interacting with CXCR4 surface receptors. From Human immunodeficiency virus type 1 group M subtype B (isolate HXB2) (HIV-1).
   6073..6253    +  LTR            5' LTR (truncated): truncated 5' long terminal repeat (LTR) from HIV-1
   6285..6509    +  polyA_signal   bGH poly(A) signal: bovine growth hormone polyadenylation signal
   6513..6534    +  promoter       SV40 promoter (fragment): SV40 enhancer and early promoter
   6555..6983    +  rep_origin     f1 ori (sequence partly withheld): f1 bacteriophage origin of replication; arrow indicates direction of (+) strand synthesis
   6997..7326    +  promoter       SV40 promoter: SV40 enhancer and early promoter
   7374..7421    +  promoter       EM7 promoter: synthetic bacterial promoter&nbsp
   7440..7814    +  CDS            BleoR: antibiotic-binding protein; Sh ble from Streptoalloteichus hindustanus; confers resistance to bleomycin, phleomycin, and Zeocin™
   7824..7949    +  CDS            ble (fragment): BLE_KLEPN - Experimental evidence at protein level: Swiss-Prot protein existence level 1. Binding protein with a strong affinity to the bleomycin family of antibiotics. Binds to CL990; an antimitotic-antibiotic compound. From Klebsiella pneumoniae.
   7944..8065    +  polyA_signal   SV40 poly(A) signal: SV40 polyadenylation signal
   8138..8154    -  protein_bind   lac operator: The lac repressor binds to the lac operator to inhibit transcription in E. coli. This inhibition can be relieved by adding lactose or isopropyl-β-D-thiogalactopyranoside (IPTG). lac repressor encoded by lacI
   8162..8192    -  promoter       lac promoter: promoter for the E. coli lac operon
   8207..8228    -  protein_bind   CAP binding site: CAP binding activates transcription in the presence of cAMP. E. coli catabolite activator protein
   8241..8333    -  CDS            lacI (fragment): lac repressor; lacI; The lac repressor binds to the lac operator to inhibit transcription in E. coli. This inhibition can be relieved by adding lactose or isopropyl-β-D-thiogalactopyranoside (IPTG).
   8516..9104    -  rep_origin     ori: high-copy-number ColE1/pMB1/pBR322/pUC origin of replication
   9275..10135   -  CDS            AmpR: β-lactamase; bla; confers resistance to ampicillin, carbenicillin, and related antibiotics
  10136..10240   -  promoter       AmpR promoter: bla
