[The description below was written by a language model from this plasmid's Addgene catalogue record and pLannotate feature annotations shown in this document.]
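Description:
pLV sgRNA-Notch1 #1 GFP is a lentiviral CRISPR guide-expression plasmid built on the FUGW backbone, designed to deliver a single guide RNA against mouse Notch1 together with a green fluorescent marker. It is propagated in E. coli through a high-copy ColE1/pUC-type origin and selected with ampicillin (AmpR under its own bla promoter). The backbone also carries an f1 origin and an SV40/EM7-driven BleoR cassette with an SV40 polyadenylation signal. This cassette lies outside the viral LTRs, so it would not be packaged into virus. The catalogue lists a total size of 10,313 bp, while the annotated sequencing record is 10,268 nt, a small discrepancy that the record does not explain.

The transfer genome starts with a CMV enhancer/promoter fused to a truncated HIV-1 5' LTR, which allows Tat-independent production of genomic RNA in packaging cells. This is followed by the Ψ packaging signal with a gag fragment, the RRE for Rev-dependent nuclear export, and the cPPT/CTS element, which aids nuclear import. Between the LTRs there are two expression units. A human U6 Pol III promoter drives the Notch1-targeting spacer fused to the S. pyogenes Cas9 gRNA scaffold, and this unit is oriented antisense to the viral genome. In the forward orientation, a human ubiquitin C promoter drives EGFP, with a WPRE to enhance transcript expression. A truncated 3' LTR and a bGH polyadenylation signal close the unit.

No Cas9 is annotated, so the nuclease must be supplied separately. EGFP allows transduced cells to be identified or sorted. The associated publication concerns Lgr5-positive cochlear progenitors and hair cell differentiation, which suggests the construct is used to disrupt Notch1 in that system.
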