Addgene plasmid #106950: pLV sgRNA-Notch1 #1 GFP
Purpose: Lentivirus encoding sgRNA targeting murine Notch1. Includes GFP marker.
Depositing lab: Albert Edge. Depositing organization: Massachusetts Eye and Ear Infirmary. Publication: Applications of Lgr5-Positive Cochlear Progenitors (LCPs) to the Study of Hair Cell Differentiation. Lenz DR, Gunewardene N, Abdul-Aziz DE, Wang Q, Gibson TM, Edge ASB. Front Cell Dev Biol. 2019 Feb 19;7:14. doi: 10.3389/fcell.2019.00014. eCollection 2019. PubMed 30873406.
Backbone
  Vector backbone: FUGW
  Total vector size (bp): 10313
  Vector type: Mammalian Expression, Lentiviral, CRISPR
Growth in bacteria
  Bacterial resistance: Ampicillin, 100 μg/mL
  Growth temperature: 37°C
  Growth strain: NEB Stable
  Copy number: Unknown
Gene/Insert
  Gene/Insert name: gRNA targeting Notch1
  gRNA/shRNA sequence: CTACCTCTTGCGGCGAGCGC
  Species: M. musculus (mouse)
  Entrez Gene: Notch1 (a.k.a. 9930111A19Rik, Mis6, N1, Tan1, lin-12)
Terms and licenses: Academic/Nonprofit Terms; Industry Terms: Not Available to Industry
How to cite: pLV sgRNA-Notch1 #1 GFP was a gift from Albert Edge (Addgene plasmid # 106950 ; http://n2t.net/addgene:106950 ; RRID:Addgene_106950)
